Addgene plasmid #17179: M29 NacMS+LEF>Nac
Depositing lab: Randall Moon. Depositing organization: University of Washington. Publication: Direct regulation of nacre, a zebrafish MITF homolog required for pigment cell formation, by the Wnt pathway. Dorsky RI, Raible DW, Moon RT. Genes Dev. 2000 Jan 15;14(2):158-62. PubMed 10652270.
Backbone
  Vector backbone: n/a
Growth in bacteria
  Bacterial resistance: Ampicillin, 100 μg/mL
  Growth temperature: 37°C
  Growth strain: DH5alpha
  Copy number: Unknown
Gene/Insert
  Gene/Insert name: nacre promoter driving nacre cDNA (alt name: nacre)
  Species: D. rerio (zebrafish)
  Mutation: All three Tcf/Lef sites are mutated, but 5 LEF sites are added at a new position
  GenBank ID: AF211890
  Entrez Gene: mitfa (a.k.a. nacre, z3A.1)
  Cloning method: Restriction Enzyme
  Sequencing primers: 5′ n/a
Terms and licenses: Academic/Nonprofit Terms; Industry Terms: Not Available to Industry
Depositor comments: Note for Use: Description: The NacMS>Nac construct (with mutations in endogenous. LEF sites) was engineered to have 5 LEF sites added at a new position to. "rescue" beta-catenin responsiveness of the promoter. Ref: R.I. Dorsky et al., 2000, Genes & Development, 14:158-162.
How to cite: M29 NacMS+LEF>Nac was a gift from Randall Moon (Addgene plasmid # 17179 ; http://n2t.net/addgene:17179 ; RRID:Addgene_17179)
