[The description below was written by a language model from this plasmid's Addgene catalogue record.]
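Description:
M29 NacMS+LEF>Nac is an ampicillin-selected bacterial plasmid carrying a zebrafish (Danio rerio) expression cassette in which a modified nacre promoter drives the nacre cDNA. Nacre, now designated mitfa, is the zebrafish homolog of the transcription factor MITF and is required for pigment cell formation. The record does not name the vector backbone, origin of replication or copy number, and no feature table is available, so the plasmid's architecture beyond the insert and the ampicillin resistance marker cannot be described. The insert was assembled by restriction enzyme cloning.

The defining feature of the construct is its promoter engineering. It derives from the NacMS>Nac construct, in which all three endogenous Tcf/Lef binding sites of the nacre promoter are mutated, removing the sequences through which Wnt pathway effectors (Tcf/Lef factors acting with beta-catenin) would normally engage the promoter. In this version, five LEF sites have been added back at a new position within the promoter, with the stated aim of "rescuing" its beta-catenin responsiveness. The construct therefore works as a restoration control: it tests whether the loss of promoter function caused by mutating the native sites is specifically due to loss of Tcf/Lef binding, and whether that input can be supplied from a different location. Because the promoter drives the nacre coding sequence rather than a reporter, its activity would presumably be read out through nacre function. It belongs to a set of constructs used to examine direct regulation of nacre by Wnt signalling in zebrafish pigment cell development.
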