>Addgene plasmid #17179 | M29 NacMS+LEF>Nac | addgene partial sequence | sequence record 22946 | SP6 5'-ATTTAGGTGACACTATAG-3'
CNTCGATTTAAAGCTATGGAGCAAAAGCTCATTTCTGAAGAGGACTTGAATGAAATGGAGCAAAAGCTCA
TTTCTGAAGAGGACTTGAATGAAATGGAGCAAAAGCTCATTTCTGAAGAGGACTTGAATGAAATGGAGCA
AAAGCTCATTTCTGAAGAGGACTTGAATGAAATGGAGCAAAAGCTCATTTCTGAAGAGGACTTGAATGAA
ATGGAGAGCTTGGGCGACCTCACCATGGAGCAAAAGCTCATTTCTGAAGAGGACTTGAATTCAAGGCCTC
TCGAGTACAGTCACTACCAGGTTCAGACCCACCTGGAAACCCCCTCGAAGTACCACATCCAGCAGAGCCA
GAGGCAGCAGGTGAAGCACTACCTGTCCAGTGCACTGGGAGCCAAGCTGAGCCCACAGGCCAGCACAGGG
CCCGGCCCCAGCCAGCCCGCCGAGCACGGCATGACCCCGGGACCCGGAGCCAGCGCTCCCAACAGCCCTA
TGGCCCTTCTCACCCTCAACTGTGAGAAAGAGATGGACGATGTAATTGAAGACATTATAAGTTTGGAATC
AAGCTACAGTGATGACATTCTTGGGTTCATGGATGCAGGACTTCAAATGACAAACACGATTCCAGTTTCA
GCAAACCTGCTGGACATGTACAGCAATCATGCTCTTCCTCCAGCTGGAGTTTCCATCAGTAACTCCTGCC
CCTCAAGCCTGCCGGCCGTCAAAAGGGAATTATCCGTTACTCCATCTCCGGGCATGATGCACATAATGGA
CAAAGCTGGACCATGTGGCAAGTTTGACTCTTATCAAAGACCTGATGGCTTTCCAGTAGAAGCAGAAGTC
AGAGCCCTGGCAAAA
